>Addgene plasmid #167582 | pDisplay-GRAB_ATP1.0-IRES-mCherry-CAAX | addgene full sequence | sequence record 330892 | Addgene NGS Result
GCGCGCGTTGACATTGATTATTGACTAGTTATTAATAGTAATCAATTACGGGGTCATTAGTTCATAGCCC
ATATATGGAGTTCCGCGTTACATAACTTACGGTAAATGGCCCGCCTGGCTGACCGCCCAACGACCCCTGC
CCATTGACGTCAATAATGACGTATGTTCCCATAGTAACGCCAATAGGGACTTTCCATTGACGTCAATGGG
TGGAGTATTTACGGTAAACTGCCCACTTGGCAGTACATCAAGTGTATCATATGCCAAGTACGCCCCCTAT
TGACGTCAATGACGGTAAATGGCCCGCCTGGCATTATGCCCAGTACATGACCTTATGGGACTTTCCTACT
TGGCAGTACATCTACGTATTAGTCATCGCTATTACCATGGTGATGCGGTTTTGGCAGTACATCAATGGGC
GTGGATAGCGGTTTGACTCACGGGGATTTCCAAGTCTCCACCCCATTGACGTCAATGGGAGTTTGTTTTG
GCACCAAAATCAACGGGACTTTCCAAAATGTCGTAACAACTCCGCCCCATTGACGCAAATGGGCGGTAGG
CGTGTACGGTGGGAGGTCTATATAAGCAGAGCTCTCTGGCTAACTAGAGAACCCACTGCTTACTGGCTTA
TCGAAATTAATACGACTCACTATAGGGAGACCCAAGCTTGGTACCGAGCTCGGATCCACTAGTAACGGCC
GCCAGTGTGCTGGAATTCGGCTTGGGGATATCCACCATGGAGACAGACACACTCCTGCTATGGGTACTGC
TGCTCTGGGTTCCAGGTTCCACTGGTGACACAAGTTTGTGCGAAAAAGTTGGCACCACCGAGGTGCTGTG
GCCGGCTGTCCCCAACGGGACGGACGCTGCCTTCCTGGCCGGTCCGGGTTCGTCCTGGGGGAACAGCACG
GTCGCCTCCACTGCCGCCGTCTCCTCGTCGTTCAAATGCGCCTTGACCAAGACGGGCTTCCAGTTTTACT
ACCTGCCGGCTGTCTACATCTTGGTATTCATCATCGGCTTCCTGGGCAACAGCGTGGCCATCTGGATGTT
CGTCTTCCACATGAAGCCCTGGAGCGGCATCTCCGTGTACATGTTCAATTTGGCTCTGGCCGACTTCTTG
TACGTGCTGACTCTGCCAGCCCTGATCTTCTACTACTTCAATAAAACAGACTGGATCTTCGGGGATGCCA
TGTGTAAACTGCAGAGGTTCATCTTTCATGTGAACCTCTATGGCAGCATCTTGTTTCTGACATGCATCAG
TGCCCACCGGTACAGCGGTGTGGTGTACCCCCTCAAGTCCCTGGGCCGGCTCAAAAAGAAGAATGCGATC
TGTATCAGCGTGCTGGTGTGGCTCATTGTGGTGGTGGCGATCTCCCCCATCCTCTTCTACTCAGGTACCG
GGGTCCGCAAAAACAAAACCATCACCTGTTACGACACCACCTCAGACGAGTACCTGCGAAGTTATTTCAT
CTACAGCATGTGCACGACCGTGGCCATGTTCTGTGTCCCCTTGGTGCTGATTCTGGGCTGTTACGGATTA
ATTGTGAGAGCTTTGATTTACCCCGCGCCGGCCGGGCCGCGCGACACCGACGCGCTGGACCTGGAGGAGG
GAGGAAACGTCTATATCAAGGCCGACAAGCAGAAGAACGGCATCAAGGCGAACTTCCACATCCGCCACAA
CATCGAGGACGGCGGCGTGCAGCTCGCCTACCACTACCAGCAGAACACCCCCATCGGCGACGGCCCCGTG
CTGCTGCCCGACAACCACTACCTGAGCGTGCAGTCCAAACTTTCGAAAGACCCCAACGAGAAGCGCGATC
ACATGGTCCTGCTGGAGTTCGTGACCGCCGCCGGGATCACTCTCGGCATGGACGAGCTGTACAAGGGCGG
TACCGGAGGGAGCATGGTGAGAAAGGGCGAGGAGCTGTTCACCGGGGTGGTGCCCATCCTGGTCGAGCTG
GACGGCGACGTAAACGGCCACAAGTTCAGCGTGTCCGGCGAGGGTGAGGGCGATGCCACCGAGGGCAAGC
TGACCCTGAAGTTCATCTGCACCACCGGCAAGCTGCCCGTGCCCTGGCCCACCCTCGTGACCACCCTGAC
CTACGGCGTGCAGTGCTTCAGCCGCTACCCCGACCACATGAAGCAGCACGACTTCTTCAAGTCCGCCATG
CCCGAAGGCTACATCCAGGAGCGCACCATCTTCTTCAAGGACGACGGCAACTACAAGACCCGCGCCGAGG
TGAAGTTCGAGGGCGACACCCTGGTGAACCGCATCGAGCTGAAGGGCATCGACTTCAAGGAGGACGGCAA
CATCCTGGGGCACAAGCTGGAGTACAACACCGGAGCAGCAGCACGCTGGCGCGGGCGGTCGATTTACCTG
GTAATCATTGTACTGACTGTTTTTGCTGTGTCTTACATCCCTTTCCATGTGATGAAAACGATGAACTTGA
GGGCCCGGCTTGATTTTCAGACCCCAGCAATGTGTGCTTTCAATGACAGGGTTTATGCCACGTATCAGGT
GACAAGAGGTCTAGCAAGTCTCAACAGTTGTGTGGACCCCATTCTCTATTTCTTGGCGGGAGATACTTTC
AGAAGGAGACTCTCCCGAGCCACAAGGAAAGCTTCTAGAAGAAGTGAGGCAAATTTGCAATCCAAGAGTG
AAGACATGACCCTCAATATTTTACCTGAGTTCAAGCAGAACGGAGATACAAGCCTGTAAGCTAGCGCCCC
TCTCCCTCCCCCCCCCCCTAACGTTACTGGCCGAAGCCGCTTGGAATAAGGCCGGTGTGCGTTTGTCTAT
ATGTTATTTTCCACCATATTGCCGTCTTTTGGCAATGTGAGGGCCCGGAAACCTGGCCCTGTCTTCTTGA
CGAGCATTCCTAGGGGTCTTTCCCCTCTCGCCAAAGGAATGCAAGGTCTGTTGAATGTCGTGAAGGAAGC
AGTTCCTCTGGAAGCTTCTTGAAGACAAACAACGTCTGTAGCGACCCTTTGCAGGCAGCGGAACCCCCCA
CCTGGCGACAGGTGCCTCTGCGGCCAACGCCACGTGTATAAGATACACCTGCAAAGGCGGCACAACCCCA
GTGCCACGTTGTGAGTTGGATAGTTGTGGAAAGAGTCAAATGGCTCTCCTCAAGCGTATTCAACAAGGGG
CTGAAGGATGCCCAGAAGGTACCCCATTGTATGGGATCTGATCTGGGGCCTCGGTACACATGCTTTACAT
GTGTTTAGTCGAGGTTAAAAAAACGTCTAGGCCCCCCGAACCACGGGGACGTGGTTTTCCTTTGAAAAAC
ACGATGATAATATGGCCACAACCATGGTGAGCAAGGGCGAGGAGGATAACATGGCCATCATCAAGGAGTT
CATGCGCTTCAAGGTGCACATGGAGGGCTCCGTGAACGGCCACGAGTTCGAGATCGAGGGCGAGGGCGAG
GGCCGCCCCTACGAGGGCACCCAGACCGCCAAGCTGAAGGTGACCAAGGGTGGCCCCCTGCCCTTCGCCT
GGGACATCCTGTCCCCTCAGTTCATGTACGGCTCCAAGGCCTACGTGAAGCACCCCGCCGACATCCCCGA
CTACTTGAAGCTGTCCTTCCCCGAGGGCTTCAAGTGGGAGCGCGTGATGAACTTCGAGGACGGCGGCGTG
GTGACCGTGACCCAGGACTCCTCCCTGCAGGACGGCGAGTTCATCTACAAGGTGAAGCTGCGCGGCACCA
ACTTCCCCTCCGACGGCCCCGTAATGCAGAAGAAGACCATGGGCTGGGAGGCCTCCTCCGAGCGGATGTA
CCCCGAGGACGGCGCCCTGAAGGGCGAGATCAAGCAGAGGCTGAAGCTGAAGGACGGCGGCCACTACGAC
GCTGAGGTCAAGACCACCTACAAGGCCAAGAAGCCCGTGCAGCTGCCCGGCGCCTACAACGTCAACATCA
AGTTGGACATCACCTCCCACAACGAGGACTACACCATCGTGGAACAGTACGAACGCGCCGAGGGCCGCCA
CTCCACCGGCGGCATGGACGAGCTGTACAAGGATGGTAAAAAGAAGAAAAAGAAGTCAAAGACAAAGTGT
GTAATTATGTAAGTCGACGAACAAAAACTCATCTCAGAAGAGGATCTGAATGCTGTGGGCCAGGACACGC
AGGAGGTCATCGTGGTGCCACACTCCTTGCCCTTTAAGGTGGTGGTGATCTCAGCCATCCTGGCCCTGGT
GGTGCTCACCATCATCTCCCTTATCATCCTCATCATGCTTTGGCAGAAGAAGCCACGTTAGGCGGCCGCT
CGAGATCAGCCTCGACTGTGCCTTCTAGTTGCCAGCCATCTGTTGTTTGCCCCTCCCCCGTGCCTTCCTT
GACCCTGGAAGGTGCCACTCCCACTGTCCTTTCCTAATAAAATGAGGAAATTGCATCGCATTGTCTGAGT
AGGTGTCATTCTATTCTGGGGGGTGGGGTGGGGCAGGACAGCAAGGGGGAGGATTGGGAAGACAATAGCA
GGCATGCTGGGGATGCGGTGGGCTCTATGGCTTCTGAGGCGGAAAGAACCAGTGGCGGTAATACGGTTAT
CCACAGAATCGGGGGATAACGCAGGAAAGAACATGTGAGCAAAAGGCCAGCAAAAGGCCAGGAACCGTAA
AAAGGCCGCGTTGCTGGCGTTTTTCCATAGGCTCCGCCCCCCTGACGAGCATCACAAAAATCGACGCTCA
AGTCAGAGGTGGCGAAACCCGACAGGACTATAAAGATACCAGGCGTTTCCCCCTGGAAGCTCCCTCGTGC
GCTCTCCTGTTCCGACCCTGCCGCTTACCGGATACCTGTCCGCCTTTCTCCCTTCGGGAAGCGTGGCGCT
TTCTCATAGCTCACGCTGTAGGTATCTCAGTTCGGTGTAGGTCGTTCGCTCCAAGCTGGGCTGTGTGCAC
GAACCCCCCGTTCAGCCCGACCGCTGCGCCTTATCCGGTAACTATCGTCTTGAGTCCAACCCGGTAAGAC
GCGACTTATCGCCACTGGCAGCAGCCACTGGTAACAGGATTAGCAGAGCGAGGTATGTAGGCGGTGCTAC
AGAGTTCTTGAAGTGGTGGCCTAACTACGGCTACACTAGAAGAACAGTATTTGGTATCTGCGCTCTGCTG
AAGCCAGTTACCTTCGGAAAAAGAGTTGGTAGCTCTTGATCCGGCAAACAAACCACCGCTGGTAGCGGTG
GTTTTTTTGTTTGCAAGCAGCAGATTACGCGCAGAAAAAAAGGATCTCAAGAAGATCCTTTGATCTTTTC
TACGGGGTCTGACGCTCAGTGGAACGAAAACTCACGTTAAGGGATTTTGGTCATGAGATTATCAAAAAGG
ATCTTCACCTAGATCCTTTTAAATTAAAAATGAAGTTTTAAATCAATCTAAAGTATATATGAGTAACCTG
AGGCTATGGCAGGGCCTGCCGCCCCGACGTTGGCTGCGAGCCCTGGGCCTTCACCCGAACTTGGGGGGTG
GGGTGGGGAAAAGGAAGAAACGCGGGCGTATTGGCCCCAATGGGGTCTCGGTGGGGTATCGACAGAGTGC
CAGCCCTGGGACCGAACCCCGCGTTTATGAACAAACGACCCAACACCGTGCGTTTTATTCTGTCTTTTTA
TTGCCGTCATAGCGCGGGTTCCTTCCGGTATTGTCTCCTTCCGTGTTTCAGTTAGCCTCCCCCTAGGGTG
GGCGAAGAACTCCAGCATGAGATCCCCGCGCTGGAGGATCATCCAGCCGGCGTCCCGGAAAACGATTCCG
AAGCCCAACCTTTCATAGAAGGCGGCGGTGGAATCGAAATCTCGTGATGGCAGGTTGGGCGTCGCTTGGT
CGGTCATTTCGAACCCCAGAGTCCCGCTCAGAAGAACTCGTCAAGAAGGCGATAGAAGGCGATGCGCTGC
GAATCGGGAGCGGCGATACCGTAAAGCACGAGGAAGCGGTCAGCCCATTCGCCGCCAAGCTCTTCAGCAA
TATCACGGGTAGCCAACGCTATGTCCTGATAGCGGTCCGCCACACCCAGCCGGCCACAGTCGATGAATCC
AGAAAAGCGGCCATTTTCCACCATGATATTCGGCAAGCAGGCATCGCCATAGGTCACGACGAGATCCTCG
CCGTCGGGCATGCTCGCCTTGAGCCTGGCGAACAGTTCGGCTGGCGCGAGCCCCTGATGCTCTTCGTCCA
GATCATCCTGATCGACAAGACCGGCTTCCATCCGAGTACGTGCTCGCTCGATGCGATGTTTCGCTTGGTG
GTCGAATGGGCAGGTAGCCGGATCAAGCGTATGCAGCCGCCGCATTGCATCAGCCATGATGGATACTTTC
TCGGCAGGAGCAAGGTGAGATGACAGGAGATCCTGCCCCGGCACTTCGCCCAATAGCAGCCAGTCCCTTC
CCGCTTCAGTGACAACGTCGAGCACAGCTGCGCAAGGAACGCCCGTCGTGGCCAGCCACGATAGCCGCGC
TGCCTCGTCTTGCAGTTCATTCAGGGCACCGGACAGGTCGGTCTTGACAAAAAGAACCGGGCGCCCCTGC
GCTGACAGCCGGAACACGGCGGCATCAGAGCAGCCGATTGTCTGTTGTGCCCAGTCATAGCCGAATAGCC
TCTCCACCCAAGCGGCCGGAGAACCTGCGTGCAATCCATCTTGTTCAATCATGCGAAACGATCCTCATCC
TGTCTCTTGATCGATCTTTGCAAAAGCCTAGGCCTCCAAAAAAGCCTCCTCACTACTTCTGGAATAGCTC
AGAGGCCGGGCCTCGGCCTCTGCATAAATAAAAAAAATTAGTCAGCCATGGGGCGGAGAATGGGCGGAAC
TGGGCGGAGTTAGGGGCGGAATGGGCGGAGTTAGGGGCGGGACTATGGTTGCTGACTAATTGAGATGCAT
GCTTTGCATACTTCTGCCTGCTGGGGAGCCTGGGGACTTTCCACACCTGGTTGCTGACTAATTGAGATGC
ATGCTTTGCATACTTCTGCCTGCTGGGGAGCCTGGGGACTTTCCACACCCTAACTGACACACATTCCACA
GCTGGTTCTTTCCGCCTCAGGACTCTTCCTTTTTCAATAAATCAATCTAAAGTATATATGAGTAAACTTG
GTCTGACAGTTACCAATGCTTAATCAGTGAGGCACCTATCTCAGCGATCTGTCTATTTCGTTCATCCATA
GTTGCCTGACTCCCCGTCGTGTAGATAACTACGATACGGGAGGGCTTACCATCTGGCCCCAGTGCTGCAA
TGATACCGCGAGACCCACGCTCACCGGCTCCAGATTTATCAGCAATAAACCAGCCAGCCGGAAGGGCCGA
GCGCAGAAGTGGTCCTGCAACTTTATCCGCCTCCATCCAGTCTATTAATTGTTGCCGGGAAGCTAGAGTA
AGTAGTTCGCCAGTTAATAGTTTGCGCAACGTTGTTGCCATTGCTACAGGCATCGTGGTGTCACGCTCGT
CGTTTGGTATGGCTTCATTCAGCTCCGGTTCCCAACGATCAAGGCGAGTTACATGATCCCCCATGTTGTG
CAAAAAAGCGGTTAGCTCCTTCGGTCCTCCGATCGTTGTCAGAAGTAAGTTGGCCGCAGTGTTATCACTC
ATGGTTATGGCAGCACTGCATAATTCTCTTACTGTCATGCCATCCGTAAGATGCTTTTCTGTGACTGGTG
AGTACTCAACCAAGTCATTCTGAGAATAGTGTATGCGGCGACCGAGTTGCTCTTGCCCGGCGTCAATACG
GGATAATACCGCGCCACATAGCAGAACTTTAAAAGTGCTCATCATTGGAAAACGTTCTTCGGGGCGAAAA
CTCTCAAGGATCTTACCGCTGTTGAGATCCAGTTCGATGTAACCCACTCGTGCACCCAACTGATCTTCAG
CATCTTTTACTTTCACCAGCGTTTCTGGGTGAGCAAAAACAGGAAGGCAAAATGCCGCAAAAAAGGGAAT
AAGGGCGACACGGAAATGTTGAATACTCATACTCTTCCTTTTTCAATATTATTGAAGCATTTATCAGGGT
TATTGTCTCATGAGCGGATACATATTTGAATGTATTTAGAAAAATAAACAAATAGGGGTTCCGCGCACAT
TTCCCCGAAAAGTGCCACCTG
[124 nt withheld, positions 8072-8195]
C
[91 nt withheld, positions 8197-8287]
A
[49 nt withheld, positions 8289-8337]
CCTTTGACGTTGGAGTCCACGTTCTTT
[37 nt withheld, positions 8365-8401]
ACCCTATCTCGGTCTATTCTTTTGATTTATAAGGGATTTTGCCGATTTCGGCCTATTGGTTAAAAAATGA
GCTGATTTAACAAAAATTTAACGCGAATTTTAACAAAATATTAACGCTTACAATTTAC
Features (pLannotate 1.2.2; 23 found; start..end, strand, type, name):
     10..389     +  enhancer       CMV enhancer: human cytomegalovirus immediate early enhancer
    390..593     +  promoter       CMV promoter: human cytomegalovirus (CMV) immediate early promoter
    589..622     +  LTR            5' LTR (truncated) (fragment): truncated 5' long terminal repeat (LTR) from HIV-1
    638..656     +  promoter       T7 promoter: promoter for bacteriophage T7 RNA polymerase
    737..799     +  sig_peptide    Igκ leader: leader sequence from mouse immunoglobulin κ light chain
    827..1561    +  CDS            P2RY1 (fragment): P2RY1_HUMAN - Experimental evidence at protein level: Swiss-Prot protein existence level 1. Receptor for extracellular adenine nucleotides such as ADP (PubMed:9442040, PubMed:9038354, PubMed:25822790). In platelets, binding to ADP leads to mobilization of intracellular calcium ions via activation of phospholipase C, a change in platelet shape, and ultimately platelet aggregation (PubMed:9442040). From Homo sapiens (Human).
   1616..2338    +  CDS            cEGFP: cEGFP is a basic (constitutively fluorescent) green fluorescent protein published in 2008, derived from Aequorea victoria.
   2727..3313    +  misc_feature   IRES2: internal ribosome entry site (IRES) of the encephalomyocarditis virus (EMCV)
   3314..4021    +  CDS            mCherry: mCherry is a basic (constitutively fluorescent) red fluorescent protein published in 2004, derived from Discosoma sp.. It is reported to be a very rapidly-maturing monomer with low acid sensitivity.
   4022..4072    +  CDS            K-Ras (fragment): human small GTPase proto-oncoprotein
   4112..4258    +  CDS            PDGFRβ TM domain: transmembrane domain from platelet derived growth factor receptor beta
   4286..4510    +  polyA_signal   bGH poly(A) signal: bovine growth hormone polyadenylation signal
   4514..4532    +  promoter       SV40 promoter (fragment): SV40 enhancer and early promoter
   4642..5230    -  rep_origin     ori: high-copy-number ColE1/pMB1/pBR322/pUC origin of replication
   5452..5468    +  polyA_signal   bGH poly(A) signal (fragment): bovine growth hormone polyadenylation signal
   5559..5606    -  polyA_signal   HSV TK poly(A) signal: herpes simplex virus thymidine kinase polyadenylation signal (Cole and Stacy, 1985)
   5665..5817    -  CDS            ble (fragment): BLE_KLEPN - Experimental evidence at protein level: Swiss-Prot protein existence level 1. Binding protein with a strong affinity to the bleomycin family of antibiotics. Binds to CL990; an antimitotic-antibiotic compound. From Klebsiella pneumoniae.
   5838..6632    -  CDS            NeoR/KanR: aminoglycoside phosphotransferase from Tn5; aph(3')-II (or nptII); confers resistance to neomycin, kanamycin, and G418 (Geneticin®)
   6667..7020    -  promoter       SV40 promoter: SV40 enhancer and early promoter
   7022..7039    -  promoter       AmpR promoter (fragment): bla
   7080..7940    -  CDS            AmpR: β-lactamase; bla; confers resistance to ampicillin, carbenicillin, and related antibiotics
   7941..8045    -  promoter       AmpR promoter: bla
   8072..8500    +  rep_origin     f1 ori (sequence partly withheld): f1 bacteriophage origin of replication; arrow indicates direction of (+) strand synthesis
