[The description below was written by a language model from this plasmid's Addgene catalogue record and pLannotate feature annotations shown in this document.]
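Description:
pDisplay-GRAB_ATP1.0-IRES-mCherry-CAAX is a mammalian expression plasmid of about 8.5 kb, built on the pDisplay backbone, for expressing the genetically encoded extracellular ATP sensor GRAB_ATP1.0 in cultured mammalian cells. It is propagated in E. coli as a high-copy plasmid through a ColE1/pUC-type origin with ampicillin selection (β-lactamase). The backbone also carries an f1 origin. An SV40 promoter-driven NeoR/KanR cassette with an HSV TK polyadenylation signal could in principle allow G418 selection of transfected cells.

The payload is a bicistronic unit driven by the CMV enhancer/promoter and terminated by the bGH poly(A) signal. A T7 promoter lies just upstream of the coding region. The first cistron begins with the mouse Igκ leader from pDisplay, which directs the protein into the secretory pathway. It is followed by human P2Y1 receptor (P2RY1) sequence interrupted by a GFP-derived module annotated as cEGFP. This matches the GRAB design, in which a fluorescent protein inserted into a G protein-coupled receptor converts ligand-induced conformational change into a change in green fluorescence. The annotation marks only the receptor portion upstream of the fluorescent protein. The unannotated stretch between the fluorescent protein and the IRES presumably encodes the rest of the receptor, though the table does not confirm this.

An EMCV IRES then drives translation of mCherry fused to a K-Ras C-terminal fragment supplying the CAAX motif. This tethers the red protein to the plasma membrane, giving an ATP-independent marker of transfected cells and of the membrane. The pDisplay PDGFRβ transmembrane domain remains downstream of this cassette, and it is probably not part of either translated product.
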