Addgene plasmid #167582: pDisplay-GRAB_ATP1.0-IRES-mCherry-CAAX
Purpose: Express the ATP sensor GRAB_ATP1.0 in mammalian cells
Depositing lab: Yulong Li. Depositing organization: Peking University. Publication: A sensitive GRAB sensor for detecting extracellular ATP in vitro and in vivo. Wu Z, He K, Chen Y, Li H, Pan S, Li B, Liu T, Xi F, Deng F, Wang H, Du J, Jing M, Li Y. Neuron. 2021 Dec 17. pii: S0896-6273(21)00988-0. doi: 10.1016/j.neuron.2021.11.027. PubMed 34942116.
Backbone
  Vector backbone: pDislay
  Backbone manufacturer: Addgene
  Backbone size w/o insert (bp): 6546
  Vector type: Mammalian Expression
Growth in bacteria
  Bacterial resistance: Ampicillin, 100 μg/mL
  Growth temperature: 37°C
  Growth strain: DH5alpha
  Copy number: High Copy
Gene/Insert
  Gene/Insert name: ATP sensor GRAB_ATP1.0
  Species: H. sapiens (human)
  Insert size (bp): 1983
  Entrez Gene: P2RY1 (a.k.a. P2Y1, SARCC)
  Promoter: CMV
  Cloning method: Gibson Cloning
Terms and licenses: Academic/Nonprofit Terms; Industry Terms: Not Available to Industry
Depositor comments: Please visit https://www.biorxiv.org/content/10.1101/2021.02.24.432680v1 for bioRxiv preprint.
How to cite: pDisplay-GRAB_ATP1.0-IRES-mCherry-CAAX was a gift from Yulong Li (Addgene plasmid # 167582 ; http://n2t.net/addgene:167582 ; RRID:Addgene_167582)
